Addgene plasmid #158713: pNHEJ-Cas12a
Purpose: CRISPR-assisted-NHEJ system used for genome editing in Mycobacterium smegmatis, expresses FnCpf1, NHEJ machinery of M. marinum
Depositing lab: Yi-Cheng Sun. Depositing organization: Peking Union Medical College, Chinese Academy of Medical Sciences. Publication: A CRISPR-Assisted Nonhomologous End-Joining Strategy for Efficient Genome Editing in Mycobacterium tuberculosis. Yan MY, Li SS, Ding XY, Guo XP, Jin Q, Sun YC. mBio. 2020 Jan 28;11(1). pii: mBio.02364-19. doi: 10.1128/mBio.02364-19. PubMed 31992616.
Backbone
  Vector backbone: pJV53-Cas12a
  Vector type: Bacterial Expression, CRISPR
Growth in bacteria
  Bacterial resistance: Kanamycin, 50 μg/mL
  Growth temperature: 37°C
  Growth strain: DH5alpha
  Copy number: High Copy
Gene/Insert
  Gene/Insert name: the MmNHEJ machinery (MMAR_4573, MMAR_4574, and MMAR_4575)
  Species: M. marinum
  Insert size (bp): 4682
  Cloning method: Gibson Cloning
Terms and licenses: Academic/Nonprofit Terms; Industry Terms: Not Available to Industry
Depositor comments: 5' Cloning Site: KpnI (not destroyed), 3' Cloning Site: NheI (destroyed)
How to cite: pNHEJ-Cas12a was a gift from Yi-Cheng Sun (Addgene plasmid # 158713 ; http://n2t.net/addgene:158713 ; RRID:Addgene_158713)
