[The description below was written by a language model from this plasmid's Addgene catalogue record and pLannotate feature annotations shown in this document.]
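Description:
pNHEJ-Cas12a is a 13.8 kb bacterial expression and CRISPR plasmid built on the pJV53-Cas12a backbone for CRISPR-assisted non-homologous end joining (NHEJ) genome editing in Mycobacterium smegmatis. It is propagated in E. coli at high copy through a ColE1/pUC-type origin and selected with kanamycin via an aph(3')-Ia KanR gene. The feature table does not annotate a mycobacterial replication origin. A stretch of more than 2 kb between the E. coli origin and the NHEJ genes carries no annotation, so how the plasmid is maintained in mycobacteria cannot be read from this record.

The nuclease module consists of the Francisella novicida Cas12a (FnCpf1) coding sequence downstream of short matches to tet operator sequence, with a divergently oriented tetR repressor gene. This layout suggests tetracycline-regulated expression of the nuclease, although the promoter itself is not named. The whole tetR–Cas12a unit is bracketed by two loxP sites, which in principle would allow Cre-mediated rearrangement or removal of the cassette, but the record does not state that use.

The insert is a 4.7 kb Gibson-cloned fragment from M. marinum carrying MMAR_4573, MMAR_4574 and MMAR_4575. Two of its genes are detected by homology to M. tuberculosis proteins. One resembles LigD, the multifunctional ligase, and the other resembles Ku, the DNA end-binding protein that recruits and stimulates LigD. The third gene is not annotated. No crRNA cassette appears in the table, so the guide is presumably supplied separately. In use, Cas12a cuts a chromosomal target and the co-expressed M. marinum NHEJ machinery rejoins the ends imprecisely, producing mutations without a repair template.
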