Features (pLannotate 1.2.2; 13 found; start..end, strand, type, name):
      1..34      -  protein_bind   loxP: Cre-mediated recombination occurs in the 8-bp core sequence (GCATACAT). Cre recombinase
     54..674     -  CDS            tetR: TETR2_ECOLX - Experimental evidence at protein level: Swiss-Prot protein existence level 1. TetR is the repressor of the tetracycline resistance element; its N-terminal region forms a helix-turn-helix structure and binds DNA. Binding of tetracycline to TetR reduces the repressor affinity for the tetracycline resistance gene (tetA) promoter operator sites. From Escherichia coli.
    825..929     +  CDS            Y4104_STRCO (fragment): Protein inferred from homology: Swiss-Prot protein existence level 3. From Streptomyces coelicolor (strain ATCC BAA-471 / A3(2) / M145).
    987..1006    +  promoter       tight TRE promoter (fragment): Tet-responsive promoter PTight, consisting of seven tet operator sequences followed by the minimal CMV promoter
   1013..1030    +  promoter       tight TRE promoter (fragment): Tet-responsive promoter PTight, consisting of seven tet operator sequences followed by the minimal CMV promoter
   1119..5018    +  CDS            cas12a: CS12A_FRATN - Also known as cpf1 From Francisella tularensis subsp. novicida (strain U112).
   5022..5055    -  protein_bind   loxP: Cre-mediated recombination occurs in the 8-bp core sequence (GCATACAT). Cre recombinase
   5121..5709    +  rep_origin     ori: high-copy-number ColE1/pMB1/pBR322/pUC origin of replication
   8008..10290   -  CDS            ligD: LIGD_MYCTU - Experimental evidence at protein level: Swiss-Prot protein existence level 1. In conjunction with endogenous or Mycobacterium phage Omega Ku (AC Q853W0) can reconstitute NHEJ in Saccharomyces cerevisiae. From Mycobacterium tuberculosis (strain ATCC 25618 / H37Rv).
  11423..12211   +  CDS            mku: KU_MYCTU - Experimental evidence at protein level: Swiss-Prot protein existence level 1. With LigD forms a non-homologous end joining (NHEJ) repair enzyme. Binds linear dsDNA with 5'- and 3'-overhangs but not closed circular dsDNA nor ssDNA. One dimer binds for every 30 bp. Recruits and stimulates the ligase activity of LigD but not of T4 ligase or a human ligase complex (LIG4/XRCC4). Attenuates the 3'- to 5'-exonuclease activity of LigD. Stimulates the template-directed addition of dNTPs by LigD on 5'-overhangs and nuclease activity on 3'-overhangs. From Mycobacterium tuberculosis (strain ATC
  12580..13395   +  CDS            KanR: aminoglycoside phosphotransferase; aph(3')-Ia; confers resistance to kanamycin in bacteria or G418 (Geneticin®) in eukaryotes
  13536..13679   +  CDS            TRA2_ECOLX (fragment): Protein predicted: Swiss-Prot protein existence level 4. Required for transposition of transposon Tn903. From Escherichia coli.
  13696..13742   -  terminator     rrnB T1 terminator: transcription terminator T1 from the E. coli rrnB gene
>Addgene plasmid #158713 | pNHEJ-Cas12a | addgene full sequence | sequence record 320845 | Addgene NGS Result
ATAACTTCGTATAATGTATGCTATACGAAGTTATTAATTGCCCATGGTCATTAAGACCCACTTTCACATT
TAAGTTGTTTTTCTAATCCGCAGATGATCAATTCAAGGCCGAATAAGAAGGCTGGCTCTGCACCTTGGTG
ATCAAATAATTCGATAGCTTGTCGTAATAATGGCGGCATACTATCAGTAGTAGGTGTTTCCCTTTCTTCT
TTAGCGACTTGATGCTCTTGATCTTCCAATACGCAACCTAAGGTAAAATGCCCCACAGCGCTGAGTGCAT
ATAACGCGTTCTCTAGTGAAAAACCTTGTTGGCATAAAAAGGCTAATTGATTTTCGAGAGTTTCATACTG
TTTTTCTGTAGGCCGTGTACCTAAATGTACTTTTGCTCCATCGCGATGACTTAGTAAAGCACATCTAAAA
CTTTTAGCGTTATTACGCAAAAAATCTTGCCAGCTTTCCCCTTCTAAAGGGCAAAAGTGAGTATGGTGCC
TATCTAACATCTCAATGGCTAAGGCGTCGAGCAGGGCTCGCTTATTTTTTACATGCCAATACAATGTAGG
CTGCTCTACACCAAGTTTCTGGGCGAGTTTACGGGTTGTTAAACCTTCGATTCCGACCTCATTAAGCAGC
TCTAATGCGCTGTTAATCACTTTACTTTTATCTAATCTAGACATTGCGAAGTGATTCCTCCGATCCGTGG
CAGGAGGGTCGCCTGCGTCGGCAACTCGCCCAGGCTACACGAGAGCCCTCGACTGCGAAAATGCCGACCA
GGCACCACCGCACTCCAGGCTTAACCCGGTGCGACGATCCAATATTAATATTGGATCGTCGGCACCGTCA
CGGCCGTGGGAGGCGGCACGATCCGCGACGTGATGATCGGCCGCATCCCCACGGTGCTGCGCAGTGAGCT
CTACGCCATCCCGGCGTTGATCTGTGCGTTCGCACGCACAGGCCCGGTGTGAGAAGGGTCTCTGACGAGC
GGGAGAACTCCCTATCAGTGATAGAGTTTGTCCTCCCTATCAGTGATAGATAGGCTCTGGGAGTACCCGT
GTGTACGACCAGCACGGCATACATCATTTCGACGCCGAGAGATTCGCCGCCCGAAATGAGCACGATCCAT
GTCGATCTACCAAGAGTTCGTGAATAAGTATAGCCTGAGCAAGACCTTGCGGTTCGAGTTGATCCCGCAG
GGCAAAACCTTGGAAAACATTAAGGCGCGCGGGCTGATCCTGGATGATGAGAAGCGGGCCAAGGACTATA
AAAAGGCCAAGCAGATTATCGATAAATATCATCAGTTCTTCATCGAGGAAATCCTGTCGAGCGTGTGCAT
CAGCGAAGACTTGTTGCAGAACTATAGCGACGTGTACTTCAAATTGAAAAAGTCGGACGACGACAATCTG
CAAAAAGACTTCAAGTCGGCCAAAGACACCATCAAGAAACAGATTTCGGAGTACATCAAGGACTCGGAAA
AGTTCAAAAACCTGTTCAACCAGAACTTGATCGACGCGAAAAAGGGCCAGGAAAGCGATTTGATCTTGTG
GCTGAAGCAGTCGAAGGATAATGGCATTGAGTTGTTCAAGGCCAACTCGGACATTACGGACATTGACGAG
GCCCTGGAAATCATTAAATCGTTTAAGGGCTGGACCACGTACTTCAAGGGCTTCCATGAGAACCGGAAAA
ACGTGTATTCGTCGAACGACATTCCCACGTCGATCATCTACCGGATCGTCGATGACAACTTGCCCAAGTT
CTTGGAAAATAAAGCGAAATACGAGAGCTTGAAGGACAAAGCGCCGGAGGCCATTAACTATGAGCAGATC
AAGAAGGACCTGGCCGAAGAGCTGACCTTTGACATTGACTACAAGACCAGCGAGGTCAATCAGCGGGTCT
TCTCGTTGGATGAGGTCTTTGAAATCGCCAATTTCAACAACTATTTGAACCAGAGCGGCATCACCAAATT
TAATACCATTATCGGCGGGAAGTTCGTCAACGGCGAGAACACGAAGCGGAAGGGGATCAACGAATACATC
AATCTGTACTCGCAGCAGATCAACGACAAGACCCTGAAAAAGTACAAGATGAGCGTGCTGTTCAAGCAAA
TTCTGAGCGACACCGAGAGCAAGTCGTTCGTCATTGACAAGCTGGAGGATGACAGCGATGTGGTCACCAC
GATGCAGTCGTTTTACGAGCAAATCGCGGCCTTCAAGACCGTGGAGGAAAAGAGCATCAAGGAAACCCTG
AGCCTGCTGTTCGATGATCTGAAGGCGCAGAAGTTGGATCTGTCGAAAATCTACTTCAAGAACGATAAGT
CGCTGACCGACCTGAGCCAACAGGTCTTCGATGATTACAGCGTCATCGGGACCGCCGTCCTGGAGTACAT
CACCCAGCAGATTGCGCCCAAAAACCTGGACAATCCCTCGAAAAAAGAGCAGGAGCTGATTGCCAAGAAG
ACCGAGAAGGCGAAGTACTTGTCGCTGGAAACCATCAAACTGGCGCTGGAGGAGTTCAACAAGCACCGCG
ACATTGATAAACAATGCCGGTTCGAGGAGATTCTGGCCAATTTTGCCGCCATTCCCATGATCTTCGATGA
GATCGCGCAGAATAAAGACAACCTGGCGCAAATCTCGATCAAATATCAGAATCAGGGCAAAAAAGACCTG
TTACAAGCCTCGGCCGAAGACGACGTGAAAGCCATCAAGGACCTGTTGGATCAGACGAACAACTTGTTGC
ACAAGCTGAAAATTTTCCACATCAGCCAGAGCGAGGACAAGGCCAACATCTTGGACAAAGACGAGCACTT
CTACTTGGTGTTCGAAGAGTGCTACTTCGAATTGGCCAACATCGTCCCCCTGTACAATAAGATTCGCAAT
TATATTACGCAGAAGCCCTATAGCGACGAGAAATTCAAGTTGAATTTTGAAAATTCGACCCTGGCGAATG
GCTGGGACAAGAACAAAGAGCCCGACAACACCGCCATCTTGTTCATCAAGGATGATAAATATTATCTGGG
GGTGATGAACAAAAAGAATAACAAGATCTTTGATGACAAGGCCATCAAGGAGAATAAGGGCGAGGGGTAC
AAGAAAATCGTCTACAAACTGTTGCCCGGCGCCAACAAGATGTTGCCGAAGGTCTTCTTCAGCGCGAAGA
GCATTAAATTCTATAACCCCAGCGAGGACATCCTGCGCATCCGGAATCATTCGACCCACACGAAGAATGG
CAGCCCGCAAAAGGGCTACGAGAAGTTCGAGTTTAACATCGAGGATTGTCGGAAATTCATCGACTTCTAT
AAACAGTCGATCAGCAAGCACCCCGAGTGGAAGGATTTCGGCTTCCGCTTCAGCGATACCCAACGCTACA
ACAGCATCGACGAGTTTTATCGGGAAGTGGAAAACCAGGGGTACAAGTTGACCTTCGAGAACATTTCGGA
GTCGTACATTGACTCGGTCGTCAACCAAGGGAAACTGTACCTGTTCCAAATCTACAATAAGGACTTCAGC
GCGTACTCGAAAGGGCGGCCCAACTTGCACACCCTGTATTGGAAGGCCTTGTTTGACGAGCGGAACTTAC
AAGACGTCGTCTATAAACTGAACGGGGAGGCGGAGCTGTTTTACCGCAAGCAGTCGATCCCGAAAAAGAT
TACCCACCCGGCGAAGGAGGCGATCGCCAACAAAAACAAGGACAACCCGAAGAAAGAGTCGGTCTTCGAA
TACGATCTGATCAAAGACAAGCGCTTTACCGAGGACAAGTTCTTTTTCCATTGTCCGATCACCATCAATT
TTAAGAGCAGCGGCGCGAACAAGTTCAACGACGAGATCAACCTGCTGTTGAAAGAAAAGGCCAATGATGT
GCACATCCTGTCGATCGACCGGGGGGAACGGCACCTGGCCTACTACACCCTGGTGGACGGCAAGGGCAAC
ATCATCAAGCAGGATACCTTCAATATCATTGGGAACGACCGGATGAAAACGAACTACCACGACAAGCTGG
CGGCCATCGAAAAGGATCGCGACAGCGCCCGCAAGGACTGGAAGAAGATTAACAATATCAAGGAGATGAA
GGAGGGGTACTTGAGCCAGGTCGTGCACGAGATCGCCAAGCTGGTCATTGAGTACAACGCGATTGTGGTC
TTTGAAGACCTGAACTTTGGCTTCAAACGGGGGCGGTTCAAGGTCGAGAAGCAGGTGTATCAGAAGCTGG
AAAAAATGTTGATCGAGAAGCTGAACTATCTGGTGTTCAAAGACAACGAGTTTGACAAAACGGGGGGCGT
CCTGCGGGCCTACCAGTTGACCGCCCCCTTCGAAACCTTCAAGAAAATGGGCAAGCAGACGGGCATCATC
TACTACGTCCCGGCGGGCTTTACGAGCAAGATCTGTCCGGTGACCGGCTTCGTCAACCAGCTGTATCCGA
AGTATGAGAGCGTGTCGAAAAGCCAGGAGTTTTTCTCGAAGTTCGATAAAATCTGTTATAACCTGGATAA
GGGGTACTTCGAATTTTCGTTCGATTACAAAAACTTCGGGGACAAGGCGGCCAAGGGGAAATGGACGATC
GCCAGCTTCGGCTCGCGCCTGATTAACTTTCGCAACTCGGACAAGAACCATAACTGGGACACCCGGGAAG
TGTACCCGACCAAAGAATTGGAAAAACTGTTGAAGGACTATAGCATCGAGTACGGGCACGGGGAGTGCAT
CAAAGCCGCCATCTGCGGGGAAAGCGACAAGAAGTTTTTTGCGAAGCTGACCAGCGTGCTGAATACGATC
TTACAAATGCGTAATTCTAAGACCGGCACCGAGCTGGACTACCTGATCTCGCCGGTGGCGGATGTCAACG
GCAACTTCTTCGACAGCCGCCAGGCCCCGAAGAACATGCCGCAGGACGCGGATGCGAATGGCGCGTACCA
CATCGGGCTGAAAGGGCTGATGCTGCTGGGGCGGATCAAGAACAACCAGGAGGGGAAGAAGCTGAATCTG
GTGATTAAGAACGAGGAATATTTCGAGTTCGTCCAAAATCGCAACAATTGAATAACTTCGTATAATGTAT
GCTATACGAAGTTATTAATTCTGCAGAGTCCTACTAGTTCCATGAGCGTCAGACCCCGTAGAAAAGATCA
AAGGATCTTCTTGAGATCCTTTTTTTCTGCGCGTAATCTGCTGCTTGCAAACAAAAAAACCACCGCTACC
AGCGGTGGTTTGTTTGCCGGATCAAGAGCTACCAACTCTTTTTCCGAAGGTAACTGGCTTCAGCAGAGCG
CAGATACCAAATACTGTCCTTCTAGTGTAGCCGTAGTTAGGCCACCACTTCAAGAACTCTGTAGCACCGC
CTACATACCTCGCTCTGCTAATCCTGTTACCAGTGGCTGCTGCCAGTGGCGATAAGTCGTGTCTTACCGG
GTTGGACTCAAGACGATAGTTACCGGATAAGGCGCAGCGGTCGGGCTGAACGGGGGGTTCGTGCACACAG
CCCAGCTTGGAGCGAACGACCTACACCGAACTGAGATACCTACAGCGTGAGCTATGAGAAAGCGCCACGC
TTCCCGAGGGGAGAAAGGCGGACAGGTATCCGGTAAGCGGCAGGGTCGGAACAGGAGAGCGCACGAGGGA
GCTTCCAGGGGGAAACGCCTGGTATCTTTATAGTCCTGTCGGGTTTCGCCACCTCTGACTTGAGCGTCGA
TTTTTGTGATGCTCGTCAGGGGGGCGGAGCCTATGGAAAAACGCCAGCAACGCGGCCTTTTTACGGTTCC
TGGCCTTTTGCTGGCCTTTTGCTCACATGTTCTTTCCTGCGTTATCCCCTGATTCTGTGGATAACCGTAT
TACCGCCTTTGAGTGAGCTGATACCGCTCGCCGCAGCCGAACGACCGAGCGCAACGCGTGAGCCCACCAG
CTCCGTAAGTTCGGGCGCTGTGTGGCTCGTACCCGCGCATTCAGGCGGCAGGGGGTCTAACGGGTCTAAG
GCGGCGTGTACGGCCGCCACAGCGGCTCTCAGCGGCCCGGAAACGTCCTCGAAACGACGCATGTGTTCCT
CCTGGTTGGTACAGGTGGTTGGGGGTGCTCGGCTGTCGCTGGTGTTCCACCACCAGGGCTCGACGGGAGA
GCGGGGGAGTGTGCAGTTGTGGGGTGGCCCCTCAGCGAAATATCTGACTTGGAGCTCGTGTCGGACCATA
CACCGGTGATTAATCGTGGTCTACTACCAAGCGTGAGCCACGTCGCCGACGAATTTGAGCAGCTCTGGCT
GCCGTACTGGCCGCTGGCAAGCGACGATCTGCTCGAGGGGATCTACCGCCAAAGCCGCGCGTCGGCCCTA
GGCCGCCGGTACATCGAGGCGAACCCAACAGCGCTGGCAAACCTGCTGGTCGTGGACGTAGACCATCCAG
ACGCAGCGCTCCGAGCGCTCAGCGCCCGGGGGTCCCATCCGCTGCCCAACGCGATCGTGGGCAATCGCGC
CAACGGCCACGCACACGCAGTGTGGGCACTCAACGCCCCTGTTCCACGCACCGAATACGCGCGGCGTAAG
CCGCTCGCATACATGGCGGCGTGCGCCGAAGGCCTTCGGCGCGCCGTCGATGGCGACCGCAGTTACTCAG
GCCTCATGACCAAAAACCCCGGCCACATCGCCTGGGAAACGGAATGGCTCCACTCAGATCTCTACACACT
CAGCCACATCGAGGCCGAGCTCGGCGCGAACATGCCACCGCCGCGCTGGCGTCAGCAGACCACGTACAAA
GCGGCTCCGACGCCGCTAGGGCGGAATTGCGCACTGTTCGATTCCGTCAGGTTGTGGGCCTATCGTCCCG
CCCTCATGCGGATCTACCTGCCGACCCGGAACGTGGACGGACTCGGCCGCGCGATCTATGCCGAGTGCCA
CGCGCGAAACGCCGAATTTCCGTGCAACGACGTGTGTCCCGGACCGCTACCGGACAGCGAGGTCCGCGCC
ATCGCCAACAGCATTTGGCGTTGGATCACAACCAAGTCGCGCATTTGGGCGGACGGGATCGTGGTCTACG
AGGCCACACTCAGTGCGCGCCAGTCGGCCATCTCGCGGAAGGGCGCAGCAGCGCGCACGGCGGCGAGCAC
AGTTGCGCGGCGCGCAAAGTCCGCGTCAGCCATGGAGGCATTGCTATGAGCGACGGCTACAGCGACGGCT
ACAACCGGCAGCCGACTGTCCGCAAAAAGCGGCGCGTGACCGCCGCCGAAGGCGCTCGAATCACCGGACT
ATCCGAACGCCACGTCGTCCGGCTCGTGGCGCAGGAACGCAGCGAGTGGCTCGCCGAGCAGGCTGCACGC
CGCGAACGCATCCGCGCCTATCACGACGACGAGGGCCACTCTTGGCCGCAAACGGCCAAACATTTCGGGC
TGCATCTGGACACCGTTAAGCGACTCGGCTATCGGGCGAGGAAAGAGCGTGCGGCAGAACAGGAAGCGGC
TCAAAAGGCCCACAACGAAGCCGACAATCCACCGCTGTTCTAACGCAATTGGGGAGCGGGTGTCGCGGGG
GTTCCGTGGGGGGTTCCGTTGCAACGGGTCGGACAGGTAAAAGTCCTGGTAGACGCTAGTTTTCTGGTTT
GGGCCATGCCTGTCTCGTTGCGTGTTTCGTTGCGCCCGTTTTGAATACCAGCCAGACGAGACGGGGTTCT
ACGAATCTTGGTCGATACCAAGCCATTTCCGCTGAATATCGGGGAGCTCACCGCCAGAATCGGTGGTTGT
GGTGATGTACGTGGCGAACTCCGTTGTAGTGCCTGTGGTGGCATCCGTGGCGCGGCCGCGGTACCCAAGA
AGCACAGTGAGTCGCGGATCGATGGCGGGCGCGGTATCGGCGCCGCCAACGTCACCTCGTCGAGAGCCAC
CACCTCACTCGGTGAGCGCAAGACGTTTTCACCGGCTTCGCGTAATCCGTCGGCGCCGCGCTTGATCAAA
TCGAGCAGGGCGACTCCCGGCGCCATGGCGTAGATCGAACCGTCGGACAACACCCCGACACGCTCACCGT
CCGCACTTCGATACGTCACCCATTTCATTCGCGCACCACCTCACTCGGGTTTTTGTCCGGGCGCAACCCA
CGCCAGCTGGATTGCCGCAATCGGTCATCGGGGGTCCACTCGCTATAGCGCACCTCCCCGACCAGCGTCG
GCGCGACGAACGTAACACCCTTGGCCTCGCGCGCCGGAAGCGCAGCGTCGAATGGGGATTCGTCGGTATG
CAGCGGCGCCAGCGTCTTCTTGAGGTTGGCCAGGTCACGTTCGGTGAAGCCGGTTCCAACACGGCCGGCG
AAGTGCAAACCGCTCGGGCCGGGAATGCCCATGAGCAACGATCCAATCCCGCTGCTGCGCCCACCCTCCC
CAACTCGCCAACCGCCGATGACGACTTCCTGGGTGTTCCAGTGTTTGTCCTTGATCCACGCCGACGAGCG
CCGCCCGGGTTGATAGCCGGAGTCGCGGCGCTTGGCAATGACTCCCTCCCAACCGCGCTTGTGCGAGTAG
GCCAGCGCCTCGGCGCCGTCACCGGGCAACAACTCCGGAACGATCAGATTGCCCGCACTGCCCAGGGTTT
CCAGTAGCTTGCGCCGGTCGCGGTATCTGGCCCGCAGTAGCGAGCGACCGTCCAGAAAGAGCAAGTCGAA
CGCCCAGAACTCGATGCGGGTGGCGCGCACCCGGTTCTGCATCTCGTTGAAGCTGGGCACTCCGGAGGAG
TCGAGGGCCACCAATTCCCCGTCGAGCACCACGTGGTGATCAGCGAGATCGGCGGCCAATGAACGTAATT
GGGGGTATTCCGCGGTGACGTCACGTCCGCTGCGGGAGCGCAGTCGCAGCGCGCCATGGTCGGCTTCGAC
CAGCAGCCGGTAGCCGTCCCACTTGCCTTCGAACGCCCACTGACCCGACTCGAGACCTGCCACCGAACCG
TGGGAGGTGAGCATGGGCGCGAGGGTGTCGAAATCGAAGGCCGTCTGGTCCTTCATGCGATGCGCCAGCC
ATTGGTCCCCGTTGGTCTGAATCAGCGCGTACCGCCCCGAGATTCGACTGCCGTGCAGGTTGACAATCAC
CTCCCCCTTTTCCGAACCGTTTCTCGAGTCGTCGCGGAACTTCTCGGTGTCATAGGTGCCGGAATCCCAG
ATGATCACCTTGCCGGCGCCGTACTCCCCTTTCGGGATGTTGCCCTCGAACGTCGCGTATTCCAGCGGAT
GATCTTCGGTGTGCACGGCCAGGTGGTTCACCGACGTGGTTTCCGGCAGGTTTTTCGGCACCGCCCATGA
CACCAGTACCCCATCACGCTCCAGCCTGAAGTCGTAATGCAGACGGCGCGCGTGATGCTCTTGGATCACG
AAGGTATTACCCTGCCCGACAACGGGTCTGGCTCGGGGCACCGGCTCCGGCGTTTTCGACGCGTTGCGCA
TGCTGCGATATTTGAGCAGCCGGTCGTCGCCGGGGAGGTCCGCGTCCAGCGCCGCAATCAGATCGCCATC
GCGGGTGAGGCGGGCAAGCACCTCGTCGTAGGTCAGCTGGCGCAGCCCCGGGTCGTCGAGCTCCTCCCAG
CTGCGTGGTGCGGCGACGGTCGGTTGTTCGCGCCCACGCAGCGAATACGGCGCGATGGTGGTCTTCGAAC
CGCTGTTTTGGCTCCAGTCCAGGAACACTTTCCCGGCCCGCAGACTCTTGGTCATGGTCGCGGTGACCAA
CGCCGGCATCACCGTTTCCAGTTGCTGCGCGACCCGTTTGGCCAACACCGTGGCGCCCTTGCTGCTCACC
GGCTCGTCGAGCGGGGTGTAGAGGTGCAGGCCCTTGCTACCGCTGGTGAGCGGGAGGGTACTCAGGCCGA
TGTCGGCGAGCAGATCGCGCACCGCCCGCGCCACCTGCGCGAGTTGGGCCATCGTCACGCCCTCGCCCGG
GTCCAGGTCGAACACCAATCGGGTGGCCGGCCCGGGCGTGAGGATTTCGCCTTTCGACGTCCACTCGGCA
ACGAACCGCCACTGCGGGACGTGCACCTCGAGGGCGGCCTGTTGCGCGATCCAGGCCAGCCCGGTGGCGC
TGTCGATGATCGGATAGGTCGTCGTTCCCGACCGGTGCACCACGCTGGCACGCGGCAGCCAGTCCGGCGC
CGACGACGCCAGCTGCTTTTCGAAAAAGGACGCCTGATCGACGCCGTTGGGCCAGCGTTTGCGAGTCGCC
GGGCGCCCGGCGATATGCGGGATCATCACCTCGGCGATGCCGGTGTAGTAACCGAAGACGTCAGACTTGG
TGGTTCCGGTAGCCGGGTACAGCACCTTGTCCGCGTTGGTCAGTGTCACCTGCGGACCATTCGCCTGTCC
AGGAGGCCAGGCCTGCGCCGAACCCATATGGCCAACGTAACCTGTCGCCATGGCACGTGGGCTGGTGATC
GGTGAAGCCCTGATCGACATCGTCGATGGGCCGGACCCGGCCGAGTATGTCGGGGGCAGCCCCCTCAACG
TCGCGGTCGGACTGGCCAGATTGGGCCGCGACGTCGATCTGCTGACCCACATCGGCCGCGACGCCCGCGG
ACGACGGATCGCCGAGTACATTGAATCCTCAGGTGTACAACTTGTTTCGGGAAGCCAGACGGCTGATCGG
ACGCCCACCGCGACGGCCAGGATCGGCCCCGACGGCTCGGCCACCTACGCGTTCGACCTGGAATGGCAGA
TACCCGACACACCCCCCGTGGCGCCGCCGCTTCTCGTGCACACCGGTTCCATCGCCGCCGCGCGGGAACC
AGGATGCTTGGCGGTCGCGGCGCTGCTCGACGCCTATCGGGCCGCGGCCACGGTGAGCTTCGATCCCAAT
GTGCGTCCGTCGCTGAGCGCCGACCCGGACCTGACTCGGGAACGCATCCAACGCCTCGTCGAGCGCAGCG
ACATCATCAAGGCCAGTGCCGAAGACTTGCACTGGATCGACCCCACCCAGCCTCCGGAGCAGACCGCGCG
GGCCTGGCTGGCCTGCGGCCCGGCGATTGTCGCGCTGACGTTGGGCGATCAGGGCGCAGTGGCGTTCTGC
GCGGCCGGCCCGGCAAGTGTGCCCGCCCAGCCGGTTCGCGTGGTCGATACCGTCGGCGCCGGAGACGCGT
TCATGGCCGGTCTGCTCGACACGCTGTGGGAGCAGGGATTGTTAGGTGCCGACCGGCGCACCGAGTTGCG
CAAGATCGGCGTGTCGGCGCTGACCTCTGCACTCGAAGTCGCGGCCCTGACCTCGGCGTTGACCGTTGCC
CGTGCCGGCGCCGATCTGCCCTATCGGGCCGACCTGCGGCAGTCGCGATGACCACCGCACGCCCGCAATC
GGGCCCGGCGAGGGTGCACGAAATGCCGCGTGATGCGGCGTGTCGCCGTGCCGACACGCACGCTCGCGAG
CTGACCGGGGCTGGGGCAGGCAGCAGGACTCCGGTGCCGCGGCGCACTGTTAACCGACCCGGGTTCTGGG
CATACTGACTCCATGCGCTCCATCTGGAAGGGTTCAATCGCTTTCGGGCTGGTGAATGTGCCGGTCAAGG
TGTACAGCGCCACTCAGGACCACGACATCAAGTTCCATCAGGTGCACGCCAAGGACAACGGACGCATCCG
GTACAAGCGGGTATGCGAGGTCTGTGGCGAGGTGGTCGAATACTCCGACCTGGCCCGCGCCTTCGAATCC
GACGATGGCCAGATGGTGATCATCAACGACGACGACCTCGCCACGTTGCCCGAAGATCGCAGCCGCGAAA
TCGAGGTGCTGGAATTCGTCCCAGCCGAAGAAGTCGATCCGATGATGATTGACCGCAGCTACTTCCTGGA
GCCCGACTCGAAGTCCTCTAAATCGTATGTGCTGCTGGCCAAGACGCTCGCCGAGACGGAGCGGATGGCG
ATCGTGCATTTCACGCTGCGCAGCAAGACGCGGCTGGCGGCGTTGCGGGTCAAGGACTTCGGCAAGCGCG
AGGTCATGGTGGTGCATACCCTGTTGTGGCCAGACGAGATCCGCGACCCGGATTTCCCGGTGCTGGACAA
GGAGGTGGAGATCAAACCCGCGGAGCTCAAGATGGCCGGCCAAGTGGTGGAGTCGATGGCAGACGACTTC
AACCCGGACCGCTACCGCGACACCTATCAGGAGCAACTGCAGGAGCTGATCGACGCCAAACTCGAAGGCG
GGGAAGCATTTACCGCCGAAGAACAACCCGCAGAGCTGGACGAGACCGAAGATGTCTCCGACCTGCTGGC
CAAGCTGGAGGCGAGCGTGAAAGCGCGTTCGGGCGACGGGAAGTCAGCGGCGAAGAAGAGCACCGCCGAA
AAGGCGCCGGCCAAGAAGGCCCGGGCCAAACAAGCTGCCAAGTCCTGACCAGCGCCCGACTTGTTCACAT
ATGCTCGTCGTGCCGCCGAGAGGAGTTTTTGCGTGAAGTCCAACCGATCTGGCGTCGTGCTCAGCCTGCT
GCTCGCCAGCACATTGGCGTTGTCGGCATGCGGAGGCCATTCCAGCAATACCTCGTCCACCTGACGTCGG
GGGGGGGGGAAAGCCACGTTGTGTCTCAAAATCTCTGATGTTACATTGCACAAGATAAAAATATATCATC
ATGAACAATAAAACTGTCTGCTTACATAAACAGTAATACAAGGGGTGTTATGAGCCATATTCAACGGGAA
ACGTCTTGCTCGAGGCCGCGATTAAATTCCAACATGGATGCTGATTTATATGGGTATAAATGGGCTCGCG
ATAATGTCGGGCAATCAGGTGCGACAATCTATCGCTTGTATGGGAAGCCCCATGCGCCAGAGTTGTTTCT
GAAACATGGCAAAGGTAGCGTTGCCAATGATGTTACAGATGAGATGGTCAGACTAAACTGGCTGACGGAA
TTTATGCCTCTTCCGACCATCAAGCATTTTATCCGTACTCCTGATGATGCATGGTTACTCACCACTGCGA
TCCCCGGGAAAACAGCATTCCAGGTATTAGAAGAATATCCTGATTCAGGTGAAAATATTGTTGATGCGCT
GGCAGTGTTCCTGCGCCGGTTGCATTCGATTCCTGTTTGTAATTGTCCTTTTAACAGCGATCGCGTATTT
CGTCTCGCTCAGGCGCAATCACGAATGAATAACGGTTTGGTTGATGCGAGTGATTTTGATGACGAGCGTA
ATGGCTGGCCTGTTGAACAAGTCTGGAAAGAAATGCATAATCTTTTGCCATTCTCACCGGATTCAGTCGT
CACTCATGGTGATTTCTCACTTGATAACCTTATTTTTGACGAGGGGAAATTAATAGGTTGTATTGATGTT
GGACGAGTCGGAATCGCAGACCGATACCAGGATCTTGCCATCCTATGGAACTGCCTCGGTGAGTTTTCTC
CTTCATTACAGAAACGGCTTTTTCAAAAATATGGTATTGATAATCCTGATATGAATAAATTGCAGTTTCA
TTTGATGCTCGATGAGTTTTTCTAATCAGAATTGGTTAATTGGTTGTAACACTGGCAGAGCATTACGCTG
ACTTGACGGGACGGCGGCTTTGTTGAATAAATCGAACTTTTGCTGAGTTGAAGGATCAGATCACGCATCT
TCCCGACAACGCAGACCGTTCCGTGGCAAAGCAAAAGTTCAAAATCACCAACTGGTCCACCTACAACAAA
GCTCTCACCAACCGTGGCTCCCTCACTTTCTGGCTGGATGATGGGGCGATTCAGGCCTGGTATGAGTCAG
CAACACCTTCTTCACGAGGCAGACCTCACTAGTGGCCATGATGGCATAAAACGAAAGGCCCAGTCTTTCG
ACTGAGCCTTTCGTTTTATTTGATGCCTGGCAGTCGATCGTACGCTAGTTAACTACGTCGACATCGATAA
GCTTGGCGTGAATTC
